>Addgene plasmid #221274 | pMSCV-FKBP-IRSp53(trunc C2) | addgene full sequence | sequence record 439077 | Addgene NGS Result
AGATCTGCCACCATGGACTACAAGGATCACGACGGTGATTACAAGGACCACGACATCGACTACAAGGACG
ACGACGACAAGGGCGTTCAAGTAGAAACAATATCTCCAGGAGACGGGCGTACATTTCCTAAGCGTGGCCA
AACTTGCGTAGTCCATTATACCGGCATGCTGGAGGACGGTAAGAAGGTCGATAGCTCTAGAGACCGTAAC
AAACCTTTCAAATTTATGCTGGGGAAACAGGAGGTTATCCGTGGTTGGGAGGAAGGCGTGGCCCAAATGT
CCGTTGGGCAGCGTGCTAAGTTAACCATCTCGCCAGATTACGCATATGGGGCTACAGGCCATCCTGGGAT
CATTCCCCCGCATGCGACACTTGTGTTTGATGTAGAGCTGTTGAAGTTGGAGACGCGGGGAGTTCAAGTC
GAAACGATTTCACCAGGTGATGGACGCACCTTTCCTAAACGGGGACAAACGTGCGTCGTGCATTACACCG
GTATGCTGGAAGACGGCAAGAAAGTCGATTCAAGCCGCGATAGAAATAAACCCTTCAAATTCATGCTTGG
AAAACAGGAAGTAATACGCGGATGGGAAGAGGGTGTGGCGCAAATGTCTGTCGGGCAAAGAGCTAAACTG
ACAATAAGTCCTGATTACGCGTACGGTGCGACTGGGCACCCTGGTATCATTCCGCCGCACGCGACACTTG
TCTTCGACGTCGAGTTACTTAAGCTTGAGACGCGGGGGGTGCAGGTAGAGACTATTTCGCCCGGTGACGG
AAGAACTTTCCCAAAGCGGGGACAGACCTGTGTTGTCCACTACACTGGGATGTTGGAGGATGGTAAGAAA
GTTGACTCAAGTCGTGATCGCAACAAACCCTTTAAGTTTATGCTTGGGAAGCAGGAAGTCATCAGAGGTT
GGGAAGAAGGCGTAGCTCAGATGTCAGTGGGACAACGGGCCAAATTAACCATCAGTCCAGACTACGCCTA
CGGAGCCACCGGTCACCCAGGGATCATACCACCTCACGCAACCTTAGTGTTCGATGTGGAACTTTTAAAG
TTAGAGACGCGCGGTGTACAAGTGGAAACAATCAGTCCAGGGGATGGGAGAACATTCCCCAAAAGAGGCC
AGACGTGTGTCGTGCACTATACGGGGATGTTAGAAGATGGGAAAAAGGTCGATTCGTCACGCGACCGCAA
CAAACCGTTTAAATTCATGTTGGGAAAGCAGGAGGTGATTCGCGGCTGGGAGGAAGGTGTGGCACAGATG
AGCGTGGGCCAGAGAGCAAAACTGACTATCTCTCCTGATTATGCCTACGGCGCGACGGGCCACCCTGGCA
TAATTCCACCCCACGCTACCCTGGTATTCGATGTCGAGCTTCTGAAGCTTGAGGGTGCTGGGGCTGGGGC
TATGGCCAATAGCAATGGCTCCATCCTTCCAAGTGCCCTGTCAGCTTCCAAGTCCAACCTGGTCATCTCA
GATCCCATTCCTGGAGCCAAGCCCTTGCCAGTGCCACCTGAGCTGGCACCATTTGTGGGGCGGATGTCTG
CTCAGGAGAATGTACCTGTCATGAATGGCGTCGCAGGCCCGGACAGCGAGGACTACAACCCCTGGGCTGA
CCGAAAGGCTGCCCAGCCCAAATCCCTGTCTCCCCCGCAGTCTCAAAGCAAGCTGAGCTGATAAGCGGCC
GCGTTTAAACGTCGACGGTATCGATAAGCTTGATATCGAATTCCGCCCCCCCCCCTAACGTTACTGGCCG
AAGCCGCTTGGAATAAGGCCGGTGTGCGTTTGTCTATATGTTATTTTCCACCATATTGCCGTCTTTTGGC
AATGTGAGGGCCCGGAAACCTGGCCCTGTCTTCTTGACGAGCATTCCTAGGGGTCTTTCCCCTCTCGCCA
AAGGAATGCAAGGTCTGTTGAATGTCGTGAAGGAAGCAGTTCCTCTGGAAGCTTCTTGAAGACAAACAAC
GTCTGTAGCGACCCTTTGCAGGCAGCGGAACCCCCCACCTGGCGACAGGTGCCTCTGCGGCCAAAAGCCA
CGTGTATAAGATACACCTGCAAAGGCGGCACAACCCCAGTGCCACGTTGTGAGTTGGATAGTTGTGGAAA
GAGTCAAATGGCTCTCCTCAAGCGTATTCAACAAGGGGCTGAAGGATGCCCAGAAGGTACCCCATTGTAT
GGGATCTGATCTGGGGCCTCGGTGCACATGCTTTACATGTGTTTAGTCGAGGTTAAAAAAACGTCTAGGC
CCCCCGAACCACGGGGACGTGGTTTTCCTTTGAAAAACACGATGATAATATGGCCACAACCATGGTGAGC
AAGGGCGAGGAGCTGTTCACCGGGGTGGTGCCCATCCTGGTCGAGCTGGACGGCGACGTAAACGGCCACA
AGTTCAGCGTGTCTGGCGAGGGCGAGGGCGATGCCACCTACGGCAAGCTGACCCTGAAGTTCATCTGCAC
CACCGGCAAGCTGCCCGTGCCCTGGCCCACCCTCGTGACCACCCTGACCTACGGCGTGCAGTGCTTCAGC
CGCTACCCCGACCACATGAAGCAGCACGACTTCTTCAAGTCCGCCATGCCCGAAGGCTACGTCCAGGAGC
GCACCATCTTCTTCAAGGACGACGGCAACTACAAGACCCGCGCCGAGGTGAAGTTCGAGGGCGACACCCT
GGTGAACCGCATCGAGCTGAAGGGCATCGACTTCAAGGAGGACGGCAACATCCTGGGGCACAAGCTGGAG
TACAACTACAACAGCCACAACGTCTATATCATGGCCGACAAGCAGAAGAACGGCATCAAGGCGAACTTCA
AGATCCGCCACAACATCGAGGACGGCAGCGTGCAGCTCGCCGACCACTACCAGCAGAACACCCCCATCGG
CGACGGCCCCGTGCTGCTGCCCGACAACCACTACCTGAGCACCCAGTCCGCCCTGAGCAAAGACCCCAAC
GAGAAGCGCGATCACATGGTCCTGCTGGAGTTCGTGACCGCCGCCGGGATCACTCTCGGCATGGACGAGC
TGTACAAGTAATGAATTAATTAAGAATTCGATAAAATAAAAGATTTTATTTAGTCTCCAGAAAAAGGGGG
GAATGAAAGACCCCACCTGTAGGTTTGGCAAGCTAGCTTAAGTAACGCCATTTTGCAAGGCATGGAAAAT
ACATAACTGAGAATAGAGAAGTTCAGATCAAGGTTAGGAACAGAGAGACAGCAGAATATGGGCCAAACAG
GATATCTGTGGTAAGCAGTTCCTGCCCCGGCTCAGGGCCAAGAACAGATGGTCCCCAGATGCGGTCCCGC
CCTCAGCAGTTTCTAGAGAACCATCAGATGTTTCCAGGGTGCCCCAAGGACCTGAAATGACCCTGTGCCT
TATTTGAACTAACCAATCAGTTCGCTTCTCGCTTCTGTTCGCGCGCTTCTGCTCCCCGAGCTCAATAAAA
GAGCCCACAACCCCTCACTCGGCGCGCCAGTCCTCCGATAGACTGCGTCGCCCGGGTACCCGTGTATCCA
ATAAACCCTCTTGCAGTTGCATCCGACTTGTGGTCTCGCTGTTCCTTGGGAGGGTCTCCTCTGAGTGATT
GACTACCCGTCAGCGGGGGTCTTTCATGGGTAACAGTTTCTTGAAGTTGGAGAACAACATTCTGAGGGTA
GGAGTCGAATATTAAGTAATCCTGACTCAATTAGCCACTGTTTTGAATCCACATACTCCAATACTCCTGA
AATAGTTCATTATGGACAGCGCAGAAAGAGCTGGGGAGAATTGTGAAATTGTTATCCGCTCACAATTCCA
CACAACATACGAGCCGGAAGCATAAAGTGTAAAGCCTGGGGTGCCTAATGAGTGAGCTAACTCACATTAA
TTGCGTTGCGCTCACTGCCCGCTTTCCAGTCGGGAAACCTGTCGTGCCAGCTGCATTAATGAATCGGCCA
ACGCGCGGGGAGAGGCGGTTTGCGTATTGGGCGCTCTTCCGCTTCCTCGCTCACTGACTCGCTGCGCTCG
GTCGTTCGGCTGCGGCGAGCGGTATCAGCTCACTCAAAGGCGGTAATACGGTTATCCACAGAATCAGGGG
ATAACGCAGGAAAGAACATGTGAGCAAAAGGCCAGCAAAAGGCCAGGAACCGTAAAAAGGCCGCGTTGCT
GGCGTTTTTCCATAGGCTCCGCCCCCCTGACGAGCATCACAAAAATCGACGCTCAAGTCAGAGGTGGCGA
AACCCGACAGGACTATAAAGATACCAGGCGTTTCCCCCTGGAAGCTCCCTCGTGCGCTCTCCTGTTCCGA
CCCTGCCGCTTACCGGATACCTGTCCGCCTTTCTCCCTTCGGGAAGCGTGGCGCTTTCTCATAGCTCACG
CTGTAGGTATCTCAGTTCGGTGTAGGTCGTTCGCTCCAAGCTGGGCTGTGTGCACGAACCCCCCGTTCAG
CCCGACCGCTGCGCCTTATCCGGTAACTATCGTCTTGAGTCCAACCCGGTAAGACACGACTTATCGCCAC
TGGCAGCAGCCACTGGTAACAGGATTAGCAGAGCGAGGTATGTAGGCGGTGCTACAGAGTTCTTGAAGTG
GTGGCCTAACTACGGCTACACTAGAAGAACAGTATTTGGTATCTGCGCTCTGCTGAAGCCAGTTACCTTC
GGAAAAAGAGTTGGTAGCTCTTGATCCGGCAAACAAACCACCGCTGGTAGCGGTGGTTTTTTTGTTTGCA
AGCAGCAGATTACGCGCAGAAAAAAAGGATCTCAAGAAGATCCTTTGATCTTTTCTACGGGGTCTGACGC
TCAGTGGAACGAAAACTCACGTTAAGGGATTTTGGTCATGAGATTATCAAAAAGGATCTTCACCTAGATC
CTTTTAAATTAAAAATGAAGTTTTAAATCAATCTAAAGTATATATGAGTAAACTTGGTCTGACAGTTACC
AATGCTTAATCAGTGAGGCACCTATCTCAGCGATCTGTCTATTTCGTTCATCCATAGTTGCCTGACTCCC
CGTCGTGTAGATAACTACGATACGGGAGGGCTTACCATCTGGCCCCAGTGCTGCAATGATACCGCGAGAC
CCACGCTCACCGGCTCCAGATTTATCAGCAATAAACCAGCCAGCCGGAAGGGCCGAGCGCAGAAGTGGTC
CTGCAACTTTATCCGCCTCCATCCAGTCTATTAATTGTTGCCGGGAAGCTAGAGTAAGTAGTTCGCCAGT
TAATAGTTTGCGCAACGTTGTTGCCATTGCTACAGGCATCGTGGTGTCACGCTCGTCGTTTGGTATGGCT
TCATTCAGCTCCGGTTCCCAACGATCAAGGCGAGTTACATGATCCCCCATGTTGTGCAAAAAAGCGGTTA
GCTCCTTCGGTCCTCCGATCGTTGTCAGAAGTAAGTTGGCCGCAGTGTTATCACTCATGGTTATGGCAGC
ACTGCATAATTCTCTTACTGTCATGCCATCCGTAAGATGCTTTTCTGTGACTGGTGAGTACTCAACCAAG
TCATTCTGAGAATAGTGTATGCGGCGACCGAGTTGCTCTTGCCCGGCGTCAATACGGGATAATACCGCGC
CACATAGCAGAACTTTAAAAGTGCTCATCATTGGAAAACGTTCTTCGGGGCGAAAACTCTCAAGGATCTT
ACCGCTGTTGAGATCCAGTTCGATGTAACCCACTCGTGCACCCAACTGATCTTCAGCATCTTTTACTTTC
ACCAGCGTTTCTGGGTGAGCAAAAACAGGAAGGCAAAATGCCGCAAAAAAGGGAATAAGGGCGACACGGA
AATGTTGAATACTCATACTCTTCCTTTTTCAATATTATTGAAGCATTTATCAGGGTTATTGTCTCATGAG
CGGATACATATTTGAATGTATTTAGAAAAATAAACAAATAGGGGTTCCGCGCACATTTCCCCGAAAAGTG
CCACCTGACGTCTAAGAAACCATTATTATCATGACATTAACCTATAAAAATAGGCGTATCACGAGGCCCT
TTCGTCTCGCGCGTTTCGGTGATGACGGTGAAAACCTCTGACACATGCAGCTCCCGGAGACGGTCACAGC
TTGTCTGTAAGCGGATGCCGGGAGCAGACAAGCCCGTCAGGGCGCGTCAGCGGGTGTTGGCGGGTGTCGG
GGCTGGCTTAACTATGCGGCATCAGAGCAGATTGTACTGAGAGTGCACCATATGCGGTGTGAAATACCGC
ACAGATGCGTAAGGAGAAAATACCGCATCAGGCGCCATTCGCCATTCAGGCTGCGCAACTGTTGGGAAGG
GCGATCGGTGCGGGCCTCTTCGCTATTACGCCAGCTGGCGAAAGGGGGATGTGCTGCAAGGCGATTAAGT
TGGGTAACGCCAGGGTTTTCCCAGTCACGACGTTGTAAAACGACGGCGCAAGGAATGGTGCATGCAAGGA
GATGGCGCCCAACAGTCCCCCGGCCACGGGGCCTGCCACCATACCCACGCCGAAACAAGCGCTCATGAGC
CCGAAGTGGCGAGCCCGATCTTCCCCATCGGTGATGTCGGCGATATAGGCGCCAGCAACCGCACCTGTGG
CGCCGGTGATGCCGGCCACGATGCGTCCGGCGTAGAGGCGATTAGTCCAATTTGTTAAAGACAGGATATC
AGTGGTCCAGGCTCTAGTTTTGACTCAACAATATCACCAGCTGAAGCCTATAGAGTACGAGCCATAGATA
AAATAAAAGATTTTATTTAGTCTCCAGAAAAAGGGGGGAATGAAAGACCCCACCTGTAGGTTTGGCAAGC
TAGCTTAAGTAACGCCATTTTGCAAGGCATGGAAAATACATAACTGAGAATAGAGAAGTTCAGATCAAGG
TTAGGAACAGAGAGACAGCAGAATATGGGCCAAACAGGATATCTGTGGTAAGCAGTTCCTGCCCCGGCTC
AGGGCCAAGAACAGATGGTCCCCAGATGCGGTCCCGCCCTCAGCAGTTTCTAGAGAACCATCAGATGTTT
CCAGGGTGCCCCAAGGACCTGAAATGACCCTGTGCCTTATTTGAACTAACCAATCAGTTCGCTTCTCGCT
TCTGTTCGCGCGCTTCTGCTCCCCGAGCTCAATAAAAGAGCCCACAACCCCTCACTCGGCGCGCCAGTCC
TCCGATAGACTGCGTCGCCCGGGTACCCGTATTCCCAATAAAGCCTCTTGCTGTTTGCATCCGAATCGTG
GACTCGCTGATCCTTGGGAGGGTCTCCTCAGATTGATTGACTGCCCACCTCGGGGGTCTTTCATTTGGAG
GTTCCACCGAGATTTGGAGACCCCTGCCCAGGGACCACCGACCCCCCCGCCGGGAGGTAAGCTGGCCAGC
GGTCGTTTCGTGTCTGTCTCTGTCTTTGTGCGTGTTTGTGCCGGCATCTAATGTTTGCGCCTGCGTCTGT
ACTAGTTAGCTAACTAGCTCTGTATCTGGCGGACCCGTGGTGGAACTGACGAGTTCTGAACACCCGGCCG
CAACCCTGGGAGACGTCCCAGGGACTTTGGGGGCCGTTTTTGTGGCCCGACCTGAGGAAGGGAGTCGATG
TGGAATCCGACCCCGTCAGGATATGTGGTTCTGGTAGGAGACGAGAACCTAAAACAGTTCCCGCCTCCGT
CTGAATTTTTGCTTTCGGTTTGGAACCGAAGCCGCGCGTCTTGTCTGCTGCAGCGCTGCAGCATCGTTCT
GTGTTGTCTCTGTCTGACTGTGTTTCTGTATTTGTCTGAAAATTAGGGCCAGACTGTTACCACTCCCTTA
AGTTTGACCTTAGGTCACTGGAAAGATGTCGAGCGGATCGCTCACAACCAGTCGGTAGATGTCAAGAAGA
GACGTTGGGTTACCTTCTGCTCTGCAGAATGGCCAACCTTTAACGTCGGATGGCCGCGAGACGGCACCTT
TAACCGAGACCTCATCACCCAGGTTAAGATCAAGGTCTTTTCACCTGGCCCGCATGGACACCCAGACCAG
GTCCCCTACATCGTGACCTGGGAAGCCTTGGCTTTTGACCCCCCTCCCTGGGTCAAGCCCTTTGTACACC
CTAAGCCTCCGCCTCCTCTTCCTCCATCCGCCCCGTCTCTCCCCCTTGAACCTCCTCGTTCGACCCCGCC
TCGATCCTCCCTTTATCCAGCCCTCACTCCTTCTCTAGGCGCCGGAATT
Features (pLannotate 1.2.2; 23 found; start..end, strand, type, name):
     61..81      +  CDS            FLAG (fragment): FLAG® epitope tag, followed by an enterokinase cleavage site
    784..1068    +  CDS            FPR2 (fragment): FKBP2_CRYNB - Protein inferred from homology: Swiss-Prot protein existence level 3. PPIases accelerate the folding of proteins. It catalyzes the cis-trans isomerization of proline imidic peptide bonds in oligopeptides (By similarity). From Cryptococcus neoformans var. neoformans serotype D (strain B-3501A) (Filobasidiella neoformans).
   1063..1383    +  CDS            FKBP1A: FKB1A_HUMAN - Also known as FKBP1, FKBP12. Experimental evidence at protein level: Swiss-Prot protein existence level 1. Keeps in an inactive conformation TGFBR1, the TGF-beta type I serine/threonine kinase receptor, preventing TGF-beta receptor activation in absence of ligand. Recruits SMAD7 to ACVR1B which prevents the association of SMAD2 and SMAD3 with the activin receptor complex, thereby blocking the activin signal. May modulate the RYR1 calcium channel activity. PPIases accelerate the folding of proteins. It catalyzes the cis-trans isomerization of proline imidic peptide bonds in oligop
   1402..1668    +  CDS            Baiap2 (fragment): BAIP2_RAT - Experimental evidence at protein level: Swiss-Prot protein existence level 1. Adapter protein that links membrane-bound small G-proteins to cytoplasmic effector proteins. Necessary for CDC42-mediated reorganization of the actin cytoskeleton and for RAC1-mediated membrane ruffling. Involved in the regulation of the actin cytoskeleton by WASF family members and the Arp2/3 complex. Plays a role in neurite growth. Acts syngeristically with ENAH to promote filipodia formation. Plays a role in the reorganization of the actin cytoskeleton in response to bacterial infection. Participates i
   1691..1724    -  misc_feature   MCS (fragment): pBluescript multiple cloning site
   1826..2288    +  misc_feature   IRES: internal ribosome entry site (IRES) of the encephalomyocarditis virus (EMCV)
   2302..3021    +  CDS            EGFP: the original enhanced GFP (Yang et al., 1996) mammalian codon-optimized
   3083..3597    +  LTR            3' LTR: 3' long terminal repeat from murine embryonic stem cell virus
   3759..3775    -  protein_bind   lac operator: The lac repressor binds to the lac operator to inhibit transcription in E. coli. This inhibition can be relieved by adding lactose or isopropyl-β-D-thiogalactopyranoside (IPTG). lac repressor encoded by lacI
   3783..3813    -  promoter       lac promoter: promoter for the E. coli lac operon
   3828..3849    -  protein_bind   CAP binding site: CAP binding activates transcription in the presence of cAMP. E. coli catabolite activator protein
   3862..3954    -  CDS            lacI (fragment): lac repressor; lacI; The lac repressor binds to the lac operator to inhibit transcription in E. coli. This inhibition can be relieved by adding lactose or isopropyl-β-D-thiogalactopyranoside (IPTG).
   4137..4725    -  rep_origin     ori: high-copy-number ColE1/pMB1/pBR322/pUC origin of replication
   4896..5756    -  CDS            AmpR: β-lactamase; bla; confers resistance to ampicillin, carbenicillin, and related antibiotics
   5757..5861    -  promoter       AmpR promoter: bla
   5956..5991    +  CDS            rop (fragment): Rop protein, which maintains plasmids at low copy number; rop
   6093..6192    +  misc_feature   bom (fragment): basis of mobility region from pBR322
   6198..6347    -  CDS            lacZα (fragment): LacZα fragment of β-galactosidase; lacZ fragment
   6347..6548    -  CDS            TcR (fragment): tetracycline efflux protein; tet; confers resistance to tetracycline
   6549..6647    +  CDS            env (fragment): murine leukemia virus gPr80 envelope polyprotein precursor; env; proteolytically cleaved into gp70SU and p15TM subunits
   6689..7205    +  LTR            5' LTR: 5' long terminal repeat from murine embryonic stem cell virus
   7269..7610    +  misc_feature   MESV Ψ: packaging signal of murine embryonic stem cell virus
   7677..8093    +  CDS            gag (truncated): truncated Moloney murine leukemia virus (MMLV) gag gene lacking the start codon
