[The description below was written by a language model from this plasmid's Addgene catalogue record and pLannotate feature annotations shown in this document.]
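Description:
pMSCV-FKBP-IRSp53(trunc C2) is a gammaretroviral transfer plasmid built on the pMSCV-IRES-GFP backbone and intended for expressing a fragment of mouse IRSp53 (encoded by Baiap2) in mammalian cells by retroviral transduction. In bacteria it is maintained through a high-copy ColE1/pUC-type origin and selected with ampicillin via the β-lactamase gene. The annotation also picks up short remnants of lac, rop, bom, tetracycline-resistance and env sequences, which are leftover backbone fragments rather than functional elements.

The viral cassette is flanked by murine embryonic stem cell virus 5′ and 3′ LTRs. The 5′ LTR is followed by the MESV Ψ packaging signal and a truncated gag region lacking its start codon, which together allow the transcript to be packaged into virions when gag-pol and env are supplied in trans. No separate internal promoter is annotated, so expression presumably comes from the 5′ LTR, as is standard for MSCV vectors. The insert, cloned between BglII and NotI, encodes residues 247–335 of IRSp53 ("C-terminal truncation 2") fused at its N terminus to a 3xFLAG epitope and four tandem FKBP domains. The feature table resolves only a FLAG fragment and two FKBP-like hits within this repeat region. FLAG allows detection or immunoprecipitation, and tandem FKBP modules are commonly used for ligand-induced oligomerisation, although the record does not spell out this use. Downstream, an EMCV IRES drives EGFP from the same transcript, marking transduced cells for tracking or sorting. The associated study concerns pLxIS-containing domains as regulators of interferon and metabolism, suggesting that the construct serves domain mapping in that context.
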