Addgene plasmid #221274: pMSCV-FKBP-IRSp53(trunc C2)
Purpose: Expression of IRSp53 C-terminal truncation 2 (247-335) in mammalian cells by retroviral transduction
Depositing lab: Jonathan Kagan. Depositing organization: Boston Children's Hospital. Publication: pLxIS-containing domains are biochemically flexible regulators of interferons and metabolism. Landau LM, Chaudhary N, Tien YC, Rogozinska M, Joshi S, Yao C, Crowley J, Hullahalli K, Campbell IW, Waldor MK, Haigis M, Kagan JC. Mol Cell. 2024 Jul 11;84(13):2436-2454.e10. doi: 10.1016/j.molcel.2024.05.030. Epub 2024 Jun 25. PubMed 38925114.
Backbone
  Vector backbone: pMSCV-IRES-GFP
  Vector type: Retroviral
Growth in bacteria
  Bacterial resistance: Ampicillin, 100 μg/mL
  Growth temperature: 37°C
  Growth strain: NEB Stable
  Copy number: High Copy
Gene/Insert
  Gene/Insert name: IRSp53 C-terminal truncation 2 (247-335)
  Species: M. musculus (mouse)
  Entrez Gene: Baiap2 (a.k.a. IRSp53)
  Tag / fusion protein: 3xFLAG-4xFKBP (N terminal on insert)
  Cloning method: Restriction Enzyme; 5′ cloning site BglII (not destroyed); 3′ cloning site NotI (not destroyed)
Terms and licenses: Academic/Nonprofit Terms; Industry Terms: Not Available to Industry
How to cite: pMSCV-FKBP-IRSp53(trunc C2) was a gift from Jonathan Kagan (Addgene plasmid # 221274 ; http://n2t.net/addgene:221274 ; RRID:Addgene_221274)
